>Addgene plasmid #142359 | TFORF2693 | addgene full sequence | sequence record 397176 | Addgene NGS Result
TTAATGTAGTCTTATGCAATACTCTTGTAGTCTTGCAACATGGTAACGATGAGTTAGCAACATGCCTTAC
AAGGAGAGAAAAAGCACCGTGCATGCCGATTGGTGGAAGTAAGGTGGTACGATCGTGCCTTATTAGGAAG
GCAACAGACGGGTCTGACATGGATTGGACGAACCACTGAATTGCCGCATTGCAGAGATATTGTATTTAAG
TGCCTAGCTCGATACATAAACGGGTCTCTCTGGTTAGACCAGATCTGAGCCTGGGAGCTCTCTGGCTAAC
TAGGGAACCCACTGCTTAAGCCTCAATAAAGCTTGCCTTGAGTGCTTCAAGTAGTGTGTGCCCGTCTGTT
GTGTGACTCTGGTAACTAGAGATCCCTCAGACCCTTTTAGTCAGTGTGGAAAATCTCTAGCAGTGGCGCC
CGAACAGGGACTTGAAAGCGAAAGGGAAACCAGAGGAGCTCTCTCGACGCAGGACTCGGCTTGCTGAAGC
GCGCACGGCAAGAGGCGAGGGGCGGCGACTGGTGAGTACGCCAAAAATTTTGACTAGCGGAGGCTAGAAG
GAGAGAGATGGGTGCGAGAGCGTCAGTATTAAGCGGGGGAGAATTAGATCGCGATGGGAAAAAATTCGGT
TAAGGCCAGGGGGAAAGAAAAAATATAAATTAAAACATATAGTATGGGCAAGCAGGGAGCTAGAACGATT
CGCAGTTAATCCTGGCCTGTTAGAAACATCAGAAGGCTGTAGACAAATACTGGGACAGCTACAACCATCC
CTTCAGACAGGATCAGAAGAACTTAGATCATTATATAATACAGTAGCAACCCTCTATTGTGTGCATCAAA
GGATAGAGATAAAAGACACCAAGGAAGCTTTAGACAAGATAGAGGAAGAGCAAAACAAAAGTAAGACCAC
CGCACAGCAAGCGGCCGCTGATCTTCAGACCTGGAGGAGGAGATATGAGGGACAATTGGAGAAGTGAATT
ATATAAATATAAAGTAGTAAAAATTGAACCATTAGGAGTAGCACCCACCAAGGCAAAGAGAAGAGTGGTG
CAGAGAGAAAAAAGAGCAGTGGGAATAGGAGCTTTGTTCCTTGGGTTCTTGGGAGCAGCAGGAAGCACTA
TGGGCGCAGCGTCAATGACGCTGACGGTACAGGCCAGACAATTATTGTCTGGTATAGTGCAGCAGCAGAA
CAATTTGCTGAGGGCTATTGAGGCGCAACAGCATCTGTTGCAACTCACAGTCTGGGGCATCAAGCAGCTC
CAGGCAAGAATCCTGGCTGTGGAAAGATACCTAAAGGATCAACAGCTCCTGGGGATTTGGGGTTGCTCTG
GAAAACTCATTTGCACCACTGCTGTGCCTTGGAATGCTAGTTGGAGTAATAAATCTCTGGAACAGATTTG
GAATCACACGACCTGGATGGAGTGGGACAGAGAAATTAACAATTACACAAGCTTAATACACTCCTTAATT
GAAGAATCGCAAAACCAGCAAGAAAAGAATGAACAAGAATTATTGGAATTAGATAAATGGGCAAGTTTGT
GGAATTGGTTTAACATAACAAATTGGCTGTGGTATATAAAATTATTCATAATGATAGTAGGAGGCTTGGT
AGGTTTAAGAATAGTTTTTGCTGTACTTTCTATAGTGAATAGAGTTAGGCAGGGATATTCACCATTATCG
TTTCAGACCCACCTCCCAACCCCGAGGGGACCCATGCATTGCATCTCAATTAGTCAGCAACCAGGTGTGG
AAAGTCCCCAGGCTCCCCAGCAGGCAGAAGTATGCAAAGCATGCGTCTCAATTAGTCAGCAACCATAGTC
CCGCCCCTAACTCCGCCCATCCCGCCCCTAACTCCGCCCAGTTCCGCCCATTCTCCGCCCCATGGCTGAC
TAATTTTTTTTATTTATGCAGAGGCCGAGGCCGCCTCGGCCTCTGAGCTATTCCAGAAGTAGTGAGGAGG
CTTTTTTGGAGGCCTAGGCTTTTGCAAAAAGCTTTCTAGAGGTACCACCGGAGCTTACCATGACCGAGTA
CAAGCCCACGGTGCGCCTCGCCACCCGCGACGACGTCCCCAGGGCCGTACGCACCCTCGCCGCCGCGTTC
GCCGACTACCCCGCCACGCGCCACACCGTCGATCCGGACCGCCACATCGAGCGGGTCACCGAGCTGCAAG
AACTCTTCCTCACGCGCGTCGGGCTCGACATCGGCAAGGTGTGGGTCGCGGACGACGGCGCCGCCGTGGC
GGTCTGGACCACGCCGGAGAGCGTCGAAGCGGGGGCGGTGTTCGCCGAGATCGGCCCGCGCATGGCCGAG
TTGAGCGGTTCCCGGCTGGCCGCGCAGCAACAGATGGAAGGCCTCCTGGCGCCGCACCGGCCCAAGGAGC
CCGCGTGGTTCCTGGCCACCGTCGGCGTCTCGCCCGACCACCAGGGCAAGGGTCTGGGCAGCGCCGTCGT
GCTCCCCGGAGTGGAGGCGGCCGAGCGCGCCGGGGTGCCCGCCTTCCTGGAGACCTCCGCGCCCCGCAAC
CTCCCCTTCTACGAGCGGCTCGGCTTCACCGTCACCGCCGACGTCGAGGTGCCCGAAGGACCGCGCACCT
GGTGCATGACCCGCAAGCCCGGTGCCAGTTAACGAATTCTAGATCTTGAGACAAATGGCAGTATTCATCC
ACAATTTTAAAAGAAAAGGGGGGATTGGGGGGTACAGTGCAGGGGAAAGAATAGTAGACATAATAGCAAC
AGACATACAAACTAAAGAATTACAAAAACAAATTACAAAAATTCAAAATTTTCGGGTTTATTACAGGGAC
AGCAGAGATCCACTTTGGCGCCGGCTCGAGGCCTGCAGGTGCAAAGATGGATAAAGTTTTAAACAGAGAG
GAATCTTTGCAGCTAATGGACCTTCTAGGTCTTGAAAGGAGTGGGAATTGGCTCCGGTGCCCGTCAGTGG
GCAGAGCGCACATCGCCCACAGTCCCCGAGAAGTTGGGGGGAGGGGTCGGCAATTGAACCGGTGCCTAGA
GAAGGTGGCGCGGGGTAAACTGGGAAAGTGATGTCGTGTACTGGCTCCGCCTTTTTCCCGAGGGTGGGGG
AGAACCGTATATAAGTGCAGTAGTCGCCGTGAACGTTCTTTTTCGCAACGGGTTTGCCGCCAGAACACAG
GTAAGTGCCGTGTGTGGTTCCCGCGGGCCTGGCCTCTTTACGGGTTATGGCCCTTGCGTGCCTTGAATTA
CTTCCACCTGGCTGCAGTACGTGATTCTTGATCCCGAGCTTCGGGTTGGAAGTGGGTGGGAGAGTTCGAG
GCCTTGCGCTTAAGGAGCCCCTTCGCCTCGTGCTTGAGTTGAGGCCTGGCCTGGGCGCTGGGGCCGCCGC
GTGCGAATCTGGTGGCACCTTCGCGCCTGTCTCGCTGCTTTCGATAAGTCTCTAGCCATTTAAAATTTTT
GATGACCTGCTGCGACGCTTTTTTTCTGGCAAGATAGTCTTGTAAATGCGGGCCAAGATCTGCACACTGG
TATTTCGGTTTTTGGGGCCGCGGGCGGCGACGGGGCCCGTGCGTCCCAGCGCACATGTTCGGCGAGGCGG
GGCCTGCGAGCGCGGCCACCGAGAATCGGACGGGGGTAGTCTCAAGCTGGCCGGCCTGCTCTGGTGCCTG
GCCTCGCGCCGCCGTGTATCGCCCCGCCCTGGGCGGCAAGGCTGGCCCGGTCGGCACCAGTTGCGTGAGC
GGAAAGATGGCCGCTTCCCGGCCCTGCTGCAGGGAGCTCAAAATGGAGGACGCGGCGCTCGGGAGAGCGG
GCGGGTGAGTCACCCACACAAAGGAAAAGGGCCTTTCCGTCCTCAGCCGTCGCTTCATGTGACTCCACGG
AGTACCGGGCGCCGTCCAGGCACCTCGATTAGTTCTCGAGCTTTTGGAGTACGTCGTCTTTAGGTTGGGG
GGAGGGGTTTTATGCGATGGAGTTTCCCCACACTGAGTGGGTGGAGACTGAAGTTAGGCCAGCTTGGCAC
TTGATGTAATTCTCCTTGGAATTTGCCCTTTTTGAGTTTGGATCTTGGTTCATTCTCAAGCCTCAGACAG
TGGTTCAAAGTTTTTTTCTTCCATTTCAGGTGTCGTGAGGCTAGCACCGCCACCATGGCTGCCATGTCGT
CTGCACAGATCATCTCCGCCACGGCCTTCCACAGTAGCATGGCCCTCGCCCGGGGCCCCGGCCGCCCAGC
AGTCTCAGGGTTTTGGCAAGGAGCTTTGCCAGGCCAAGCCGGAACGTCCCATGATGTGAAGCCTTTCTCT
CAGCAAACCTATGCTGTCCAGCCTCCGCTGCCTCTGCCAGGGTTTGAGTCTCCTGCAGGGCCCGCCCCAT
CGCCCTCTGCGCCCCCGGCACCCCCATGGCAGGGCCGCAGCGTGGCCAGCTCCAAGCTCTGGATGTTGGA
GTTCTCTGCCTTCCTGGAGCAGCAGCAGGACCCGGACACGTACAACAAGCACCTGTTCGTGCACATTGGC
CAGTCCAGCCCAAGCTACAGCGACCCCTACCTCGAAGCCGTGGACATCCGCCAAATCTATGACAAATTCC
CGGAGAAAAAGGGTGGACTCAAGGATCTCTTCGAACGGGGACCCTCCAATGCCTTTTTTCTTGTGAAGTT
CTGGGCAGACCTCAACACCAACATCGAGGATGAAGGCAGCTCCTTCTATGGGGTCTCCAGCCAGTATGAG
AGCCCCGAGAACATGATCATCACCTGCTCCACGAAGGTCTGCTCTTTCGGCAAGCAGGTGGTGGAGAAAG
TTGAGACAGAGTATGCTCGCTATGAGAATGGACACTACTCTTACCGCATCCACCGGTCCCCGCTCTGTGA
GTACATGATCAACTTCATCCACAAGCTCAAGCACCTCCCTGAGAAGTACATGATGAACAGCGTGCTGGAG
AACTTCACCATCCTGCAGGTGGTCACCAACAGAGACACACAGGAGACCTTGCTGTGCATTGCCTATGTCT
TTGAGGTGTCAGCCAGTGAGCACGGGGCTCAGCACCACATCTACAGGCTGGTGAAAGAATAGTAATGAAC
TAGTCCGTAACTTGAAAGTATTTCGATTTCTTGGCTTTATATATCTTGTGGAAAGGACGAGTCAAGGGCT
TTCACGCACACTGTACGCGTTAAGTCGACAATCAACCTCTGGATTACAAAATTTGTGAAAGATTGACTGG
TATTCTTAACTATGTTGCTCCTTTTACGCTATGTGGATACGCTGCTTTAATGCCTTTGTATCATGCTATT
GCTTCCCGTATGGCTTTCATTTTCTCCTCCTTGTATAAATCCTGGTTGCTGTCTCTTTATGAGGAGTTGT
GGCCCGTTGTCAGGCAACGTGGCGTGGTGTGCACTGTGTTTGCTGACGCAACCCCCACTGGTTGGGGCAT
TGCCACCACCTGTCAGCTCCTTTCCGGGACTTTCGCTTTCCCCCTCCCTATTGCCACGGCGGAACTCATC
GCCGCCTGCCTTGCCCGCTGCTGGACAGGGGCTCGGCTGTTGGGCACTGACAATTCCGTGGTGTTGTCGG
GGAAATCATCGTCCTTTCCTTGGCTGCTCGCCTGTGTTGCCACCTGGATTCTGCGCGGGACGTCCTTCTG
CTACGTCCCTTCGGCCCTCAATCCAGCGGACCTTCCTTCCCGCGGCCTGCTGCCGGCTCTGCGGCCTCTT
CCGCGTCTTCGCCTTCGCCCTCAGACGAGTCGGATCTCCCTTTGGGCCGCCTCCCCGCGTCGACTTTAAG
ACCAATGACTTACAAGGCAGCTGTAGATCTTAGCCACTTTTTAAAAGAAAAGGGGGGACTGGAAGGGCTA
ATTCACTCCCAACGAAGACAAGATCTGCTTTTTGCTTGTACTGGGTCTCTCTGGTTAGACCAGATCTGAG
CCTGGGAGCTCTCTGGCTAACTAGGGAACCCACTGCTTAAGCCTCAATAAAGCTTGCCTTGAGTGCTTCA
AGTAGTGTGTGCCCGTCTGTTGTGTGACTCTGGTAACTAGAGATCCCTCAGACCCTTTTAGTCAGTGTGG
AAAATCTCTAGCAGTACGTATAGTAGTTCATGTCATCTTATTATTCAGTATTTATAACTTGCAAAGAAAT
GAATATCAGAGAGTGAGAGGAACTTGTTTATTGCAGCTTATAATGGTTACAAATAAAGCAATAGCATCAC
AAATTTCACAAATAAAGCATTTTTTTCACTGCATTCTAGTTGTGGTTTGTCCAAACTCATCAATGTATCT
TATCATGTCTGGCTCTAGCTATCCCGCCCCTAACTCCGCCCATCCCGCCCCTAACTCCGCCCAGTTCCGC
CCATTCTCCGCCCCATGGCTGACTAATTTTTTTTATTTATGCAGAGGCCGAGGCCGCCTCGGCCTCTGAG
CTATTCCAGAAGTAGTGAGGAGGCTTTTTTGGAGGCCTAGGGACGTACCCAATTCGCCCTATAGTGAGTC
GTATTACGCGCGCTCACTGGCCGTCGTTTTACAACGTCGTGACTGGGAAAACCCTGGCGTTACCCAACTT
AATCGCCTTGCAGCACATCCCCCTTTCGCCAGCTGGCGTAATAGCGAAGAGGCCCGCACCGATCGCCCTT
CCCAACAGTTGCGCAGCCTGAATGGCGAATGGG
[124 nt withheld, positions 6614-6737]
C
[91 nt withheld, positions 6739-6829]
A
[49 nt withheld, positions 6831-6879]
CCTTTGACGTTGGAGTCCACGTTCTTT
[37 nt withheld, positions 6907-6943]
ACCCTATCTCGGTCTATTCTTTTGATTTATAAGGGATTTTGCCGATTTCGGCCTATTGGTTAAAAAATGA
GCTGATTTAACAAAAATTTAACGCGAATTTTAACAAAATATTAACGCTTACAATTTAGGTGGCACTTTTC
GGGGAAATGTGCGCGGAACCCCTATTTGTTTATTTTTCTAAATACATTCAAATATGTATCCGCTCATGAG
ACAATAACCCTGATAAATGCTTCAATAATATTGAAAAAGGAAGAGTATGAGTATTCAACATTTCCGTGTC
GCCCTTATTCCCTTTTTTGCGGCATTTTGCCTTCCTGTTTTTGCTCACCCAGAAACGCTGGTGAAAGTAA
AAGATGCTGAAGATCAGTTGGGTGCACGAGTGGGTTACATCGAACTGGATCTCAACAGCGGTAAGATCCT
TGAGAGTTTTCGCCCCGAAGAACGTTTTCCAATGATGAGCACTTTTAAAGTTCTGCTATGTGGCGCGGTA
TTATCCCGTATTGACGCCGGGCAAGAGCAACTCGGTCGCCGCATACACTATTCTCAGAATGACTTGGTTG
AGTACTCACCAGTCACAGAAAAGCATCTTACGGATGGCATGACAGTAAGAGAATTATGCAGTGCTGCCAT
AACCATGAGTGATAACACTGCGGCCAACTTACTTCTGACAACGATCGGAGGACCGAAGGAGCTAACCGCT
TTTTTGCACAACATGGGGGATCATGTAACTCGCCTTGATCGTTGGGAACCGGAGCTGAATGAAGCCATAC
CAAACGACGAGCGTGACACCACGATGCCTGTAGCAATGGCAACAACGTTGCGCAAACTATTAACTGGCGA
ACTACTTACTCTAGCTTCCCGGCAACAATTAATAGACTGGATGGAGGCGGATAAAGTTGCAGGACCACTT
CTGCGCTCGGCCCTTCCGGCTGGCTGGTTTATTGCTGATAAATCTGGAGCCGGTGAGCGTGGGTCTCGCG
GTATCATTGCAGCACTGGGGCCAGATGGTAAGCCCTCCCGTATCGTAGTTATCTACACGACGGGGAGTCA
GGCAACTATGGATGAACGAAATAGACAGATCGCTGAGATAGGTGCCTCACTGATTAAGCATTGGTAACTG
TCAGACCAAGTTTACTCATATATACTTTAGATTGATTTAAAACTTCATTTTTAATTTAAAAGGATCTAGG
TGAAGATCCTTTTTGATAATCTCATGACCAAAATCCCTTAACGTGAGTTTTCGTTCCACTGAGCGTCAGA
CCCCGTAGAAAAGATCAAAGGATCTTCTTGAGATCCTTTTTTTCTGCGCGTAATCTGCTGCTTGCAAACA
AAAAAACCACCGCTACCAGCGGTGGTTTGTTTGCCGGATCAAGAGCTACCAACTCTTTTTCCGAAGGTAA
CTGGCTTCAGCAGAGCGCAGATACCAAATACTGTTCTTCTAGTGTAGCCGTAGTTAGGCCACCACTTCAA
GAACTCTGTAGCACCGCCTACATACCTCGCTCTGCTAATCCTGTTACCAGTGGCTGCTGCCAGTGGCGAT
AAGTCGTGTCTTACCGGGTTGGACTCAAGACGATAGTTACCGGATAAGGCGCAGCGGTCGGGCTGAACGG
GGGGTTCGTGCACACAGCCCAGCTTGGAGCGAACGACCTACACCGAACTGAGATACCTACAGCGTGAGCT
ATGAGAAAGCGCCACGCTTCCCGAAGGGAGAAAGGCGGACAGGTATCCGGTAAGCGGCAGGGTCGGAACA
GGAGAGCGCACGAGGGAGCTTCCAGGGGGAAACGCCTGGTATCTTTATAGTCCTGTCGGGTTTCGCCACC
TCTGACTTGAGCGTCGATTTTTGTGATGCTCGTCAGGGGGGCGGAGCCTATGGAAAAACGCCAGCAACGC
GGCCTTTTTACGGTTCCTGGCCTTTTGCTGGCCTTTTGCTCACATGTTCTTTCCTGCGTTATCCCCTGAT
TCTGTGGATAACCGTATTACCGCCTTTGAGTGAGCTGATACCGCTCGCCGCAGCCGAACGACCGAGCGCA
GCGAGTCAGTGAGCGAGGAAGCGGAAGAGCGCCCAATACGCAAACCGCCTCTCCCCGCGCGTTGGCCGAT
TCATTAATGCAGCTGGCACGACAGGTTTCCCGACTGGAAAGCGGGCAGTGAGCGCAACGCAATTAATGTG
AGTTAGCTCACTCATTAGGCACCCCAGGCTTTACACTTTATGCTTCCGGCTCGTATGTTGTGTGGAATTG
TGAGCGGATAACAATTTCACACAGGAAACAGCTATGACCATGATTACGCCAAGCGCGCAATTAACCCTCA
CTAAAGGGAACAAAAGCTGGAGCTGCAAGC
Features (pLannotate 1.2.2; 31 found; start..end, strand, type, name):
      5..231     +  promoter       RSV promoter: Rous sarcoma virus enhancer/promoter
    232..412     +  LTR            5' LTR (truncated): truncated 5' long terminal repeat (LTR) from HIV-1
    459..584     +  misc_feature   HIV-1 Ψ: packaging signal of human immunodeficiency virus type 1
    568..931     +  CDS            HIV-1 gag (fragment): gag protein from human immunodeficiency virus 1; gag
   1077..1310    +  misc_feature   RRE: The Rev response element (RRE) of HIV-1 allows for Rev-dependent mRNA export from the nucleus to the cytoplasm.
   1687..1713    +  CDS            Rev (fragment): human immunodeficiency virus 1 (HIV-1) Rev protein; rev; enhances nuclear export of unspliced and incompletely spliced viral mRNAs
   1720..1743    +  promoter       SV40 promoter (fragment): SV40 early promoter
   1744..1815    +  promoter       SV40 promoter (fragment): SV40 enhancer and early promoter
   1839..1974    +  rep_origin     SV40 ori: SV40 origin of replication
   2020..2616    +  CDS            PuroR (fragment): puromycin N-acetyltransferase; pac from Streptomyces; confers resistance to puromycin
   2665..2782    +  misc_feature   cPPT/CTS: central polypurine tract and central termination sequence of HIV-1
   2847..2913    +  CDS            small t antigen (fragment): SV40 (simian virus 40) small t antigen
   2920..4098    +  promoter       EF-1α promoter: strong constitutive promoter for human elongation factor EF-1α
   4112..5029    +  CDS            TEAD4 (fragment): TEAD4_HUMAN - Also known as RTEF1, TCF13L1, TEF3. Experimental evidence at protein level: Swiss-Prot protein existence level 1. Transcription factor which plays a key role in the Hippo signaling pathway, a pathway involved in organ size control and tumor suppression by restricting proliferation and promoting apoptosis. The core of this pathway is composed of a kinase cascade wherein MST1/MST2, in complex with its regulatory protein SAV1, phosphorylates and activates LATS1/2 in complex with its regulatory protein MOB1, which in turn phosphorylates and inactivates YAP1 oncoprotein and WWTR1/TAZ.
   5045..5098    +  promoter       U6 promoter (fragment): RNA polymerase III promoter for human U6 snRNA
   5140..5728    +  misc_feature   WPRE: woodchuck hepatitis virus posttranscriptional regulatory element
   5779..5798    +  misc_feature   cPPT/CTS (fragment): central polypurine tract and central termination sequence of HIV-1
   5800..6033    +  LTR            3' LTR (ΔU3): self-inactivating 3' long terminal repeat (LTR) from HIV-1
   6111..6232    +  polyA_signal   SV40 poly(A) signal: SV40 polyadenylation signal
   6272..6407    +  rep_origin     SV40 ori: SV40 origin of replication
   6428..6446    -  promoter       T7 promoter: promoter for bacteriophage T7 RNA polymerase
   6454..6609    +  CDS            lacZα (fragment): LacZα fragment of β-galactosidase; lacZ fragment
   6614..7042    +  rep_origin     f1 ori (sequence partly withheld): f1 bacteriophage origin of replication; arrow indicates direction of (+) strand synthesis
   7095..7199    +  promoter       AmpR promoter: bla
   7200..8060    +  CDS            AmpR: β-lactamase; bla; confers resistance to ampicillin, carbenicillin, and related antibiotics
   8231..8819    +  rep_origin     ori: high-copy-number ColE1/pMB1/pBR322/pUC origin of replication
   9002..9094    +  CDS            lacI (fragment): lac repressor; lacI; The lac repressor binds to the lac operator to inhibit transcription in E. coli. This inhibition can be relieved by adding lactose or isopropyl-β-D-thiogalactopyranoside (IPTG).
   9107..9128    +  protein_bind   CAP binding site: CAP binding activates transcription in the presence of cAMP. E. coli catabolite activator protein
   9143..9173    +  promoter       lac promoter: promoter for the E. coli lac operon
   9181..9197    +  protein_bind   lac operator: The lac repressor binds to the lac operator to inhibit transcription in E. coli. This inhibition can be relieved by adding lactose or isopropyl-β-D-thiogalactopyranoside (IPTG). lac repressor encoded by lacI
   9242..9260    +  promoter       T3 promoter: promoter for bacteriophage T3 RNA polymerase
