[The description below was written by a language model from this plasmid's Addgene catalogue record and pLannotate feature annotations shown in this document.]
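Description:
TFORF2693 is a lentiviral mammalian expression plasmid built on the pLX_TRC317 backbone. It carries a human TEAD4 open reading frame as one member of a barcoded transcription factor ORF collection. The sequenced record is 9,283 nt, which matches the stated backbone plus an insert of about 1 kb. In bacteria it replicates from a high-copy ColE1/pUC-type origin and is selected with ampicillin through the bla gene. An f1 origin and remnants of a lac/lacZα cloning region flanked by T3 and T7 promoters are also annotated. The depositor warns that recombination can occur during propagation, as is common with LTR-containing plasmids.

The viral portion has a third-generation, self-inactivating layout. An RSV promoter drives a truncated HIV-1 5' LTR, followed by the Ψ packaging signal with a gag fragment, the RRE for Rev-dependent export of the genomic RNA, a cPPT/CTS, and a ΔU3 3' LTR with a downstream SV40 polyadenylation signal. Two expression units sit between the LTRs. In the first, SV40 early promoter elements precede a puromycin N-acetyltransferase gene, which allows selection of transduced cells. In the second, the strong constitutive EF-1α promoter drives the TEAD4 ORF, with a WPRE downstream to enhance transcript stability and expression. TEAD4 is a Hippo-pathway transcription factor. The depositor links the insert to a specific RefSeq/Ensembl transcript isoform and notes that the ORF was synthesized.

The catalogue entry says each construct carries a unique 24-bp barcode, but this barcode is not annotated in the feature table. The short U6 promoter fragment annotated between the ORF and the WPRE is probably a residual or spurious match. The construct is intended for TEAD4 overexpression, either alone or in pooled screens where barcode sequencing identifies which factor each cell received, for example in directed differentiation studies.
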