Addgene plasmid #142359: TFORF2693
Purpose: Lentiviral vector for overexpressing transcription factor ORFs with unique 24-bp barcodes. Barcodes facilitate identification of transcription factors in pooled screens.
Depositing lab: Feng Zhang. Depositing organization: Broad Institute. Publication: A transcription factor atlas of directed differentiation. Joung J, Ma S, Tay T, Geiger-Schuller KR, Kirchgatterer PC, Verdine VK, Guo B, Arias-Garcia MA, Allen WE, Singh A, Kuksenko O, Abudayyeh OO, Gootenberg JS, Fu Z, Macrae RK, Buenrostro JD, Regev A, Zhang F. Cell. 2023 Jan 5;186(1):209-229.e26. doi: 10.1016/j.cell.2022.11.026. PubMed 36608654.
Backbone
  Vector backbone: pLX_TRC317
  Backbone manufacturer: Broad Institute Genetic Perturbation Platform
  Backbone size w/o insert (bp): 8264
  Vector type: Mammalian Expression, Lentiviral
  Selectable markers: Puromycin
Growth in bacteria
  Bacterial resistance: Ampicillin, 100 μg/mL
  Growth temperature: 37°C
  Growth strain: NEB Stable
  Copy number: High Copy
Gene/Insert
  Gene/Insert name: TEAD4
  Species: H. sapiens (human)
  Insert size (bp): 1019
  Entrez Gene: TEAD4 (a.k.a. EFTR-2, RTEF1, TCF13L1, TEF-3, TEF3, TEFR-1, hRTEF-1B)
  Promoter: EF1a
  Cloning method: Unknown
  Sequencing primers: 5′ GGGTGGAGACTGAAGTTAGGCCAG; 3′ CACATAGCGTAAAAGGAGCAACATAG
Terms and licenses: Academic/Nonprofit Terms; Industry Terms: Not Available to Industry
Depositor comments: NM_201443,ENST00000397122 . The transcription factor ORF portion of this plasmid was synthesized by Genewiz. Please test multiple small colonies in case of plasmid recombination. To make this collection available in a timely manner, a portion of this collection was not fully sequenced by Addgene. If an Addgene verified full plasmid sequence is not available, please contact us prior to placing an order to request the full sequence.
How to cite: TFORF2693 was a gift from Feng Zhang (Addgene plasmid # 142359 ; http://n2t.net/addgene:142359 ; RRID:Addgene_142359)
