>Addgene plasmid #142359 | TFORF2693 | depositor partial sequence | sequence record 279215 | Insert
ACCGCCACCATGGCTGCCATGTCGTCTGCACAGATCATCTCCGCCACGGCCTTCCACAGTAGCATGGCCC
TCGCCCGGGGCCCCGGCCGCCCAGCAGTCTCAGGGTTTTGGCAAGGAGCTTTGCCAGGCCAAGCCGGAAC
GTCCCATGATGTGAAGCCTTTCTCTCAGCAAACCTATGCTGTCCAGCCTCCGCTGCCTCTGCCAGGGTTT
GAGTCTCCTGCAGGGCCCGCCCCATCGCCCTCTGCGCCCCCGGCACCCCCATGGCAGGGCCGCAGCGTGG
CCAGCTCCAAGCTCTGGATGTTGGAGTTCTCTGCCTTCCTGGAGCAGCAGCAGGACCCGGACACGTACAA
CAAGCACCTGTTCGTGCACATTGGCCAGTCCAGCCCAAGCTACAGCGACCCCTACCTCGAAGCCGTGGAC
ATCCGCCAAATCTATGACAAATTCCCGGAGAAAAAGGGTGGACTCAAGGATCTCTTCGAACGGGGACCCT
CCAATGCCTTTTTTCTTGTGAAGTTCTGGGCAGACCTCAACACCAACATCGAGGATGAAGGCAGCTCCTT
CTATGGGGTCTCCAGCCAGTATGAGAGCCCCGAGAACATGATCATCACCTGCTCCACGAAGGTCTGCTCT
TTCGGCAAGCAGGTGGTGGAGAAAGTTGAGACAGAGTATGCTCGCTATGAGAATGGACACTACTCTTACC
GCATCCACCGGTCCCCGCTCTGTGAGTACATGATCAACTTCATCCACAAGCTCAAGCACCTCCCTGAGAA
GTACATGATGAACAGCGTGCTGGAGAACTTCACCATCCTGCAGGTGGTCACCAACAGAGACACACAGGAG
ACCTTGCTGTGCATTGCCTATGTCTTTGAGGTGTCAGCCAGTGAGCACGGGGCTCAGCACCACATCTACA
GGCTGGTGAAAGAATAGTAATGAACTAGTCCGTAACTTGAAAGTATTTCGATTTCTTGGCTTTATATATC
TTGTGGAAAGGACGAGTCAAGGGCTTTCACGCACACTGT
