>Addgene plasmid #142359 | TFORF2693 | depositor partial sequence | sequence record 279216 | Barcode
GTCAAGGGCTTTCACGCACACTGT
